>Addgene plasmid #240622 | NG-ABE-NW | addgene full sequence | sequence record 480855 | Addgene NGS Result
ATATGCCAAGTACGCCCCCTATTGACGTCAATGACGGTAAATGGCCCGCCTGGCATTATGCCCAGTACAT
GACCTTATGGGACTTTCCTACTTGGCAGTACATCTACGTATTAGTCATCGCTATTACCATGGTGATGCGG
TTTTGGCAGTACATCAATGGGCGTGGATAGCGGTTTGACTCACGGGGATTTCCAAGTCTCCACCCCATTG
ACGTCAATGGGAGTTTGTTTTGGCACCAAAATCAACGGGACTTTCCAAAATGTCGTAACAACTCCGCCCC
ATTGACGCAAATGGGCGGTAGGCGTGTACGGTGGGAGGTCTATATAAGCAGAGCTGGTTTAGTGAACCGT
CAGATCCGCTAGAGATCCGCGGCCGCTAATACGACTCACTATAGGGAGAGCCGCCACCATGAAACGGACA
GCCGACGGGAGCGAGTTCGAGTCACCAAAGAAGAAGCGGAAAGTCTCTGAGGTGGAGTTTTCCCACGAGT
ACTGGATGAGACATGCCCTGACCCTGGCCAAGAGGGCACGGGATGAGAGGGAGGTGCCTGTGGGAGCCGT
GCTGGTGCTGAACAATAGAGTGATCGGCGAGGGCTGGAACAGAGCCATCGGCCTGCACGACCCAACAGCC
CATGCCGAAATTATGGCCCTGAGACAGGGCGGCCTGGTCATGCAGAACTACAGACTGATTGACGCCACCC
TGTACGTGACATTCGAGCCTTGCGTGATGTGCGCCGGCGCCATGATCCACTCTAGGATCGGCCGCGTGGT
GTTTGGCGTGAGGCAATCAAAAAGAGGCGCCGCAGGCTCCCTGATGAACGTGCTGAACTACCCCGGCATG
AATCACCGCGTCGAAATTACCGAGGGAATCCTGGCAGATGAATGTGCCGCCCTGCTGTGCGATTTCTATC
GGTGTCCTAGATATGTGTTCAATGCTCAGAAGAAGGCCCAGAGCTCCATCAACTCCGGAGGATCTAGCGG
AGGCTCCTCTGGCTCTGAGACACCTGGCACAAGCGAGAGCGCAACACCTGAAAGCAGCGGGGGCAGCAGC
GGGGGGTCAGACAAGAAGTACAGCATCGGCCTGGCCATCGGCACCAACTCTGTGGGCTGGGCCGTGATCA
CCGACGAGTACAAGGTGCCCAGCAAGAAATTCAAGGTGCTGGGCAACACCGACCGGCACAGCATCAAGAA
GAACCTGATCGGAGCCCTGCTGTTCGACAGCGGCGAAACAGCCGAGGCCACCCGGCTGAAGAGAACCGCC
AGAAGAAGATACACCAGACGGAAGAACCGGATCTGCTATCTGCAAGAGATCTTCAGCAACGAGATGGCCA
AGGTGGACGACAGCTTCTTCCACAGACTGGAAGAGTCCTTCCTGGTGGAAGAGGATAAGAAGCACGAGCG
GCACCCCATCTTCGGCAACATCGTGGACGAGGTGGCCTACCACGAGAAGTACCCCACCATCTACCACCTG
AGAAAGAAACTGGTGGACAGCACCGACAAGGCCGACCTGCGGCTGATCTATCTGGCCCTGGCCCACATGA
TCAAGTTCCGGGGCCACTTCCTGATCGAGGGCGACCTGAACCCCGACAACAGCGACGTGGACAAGCTGTT
CATCCAGCTGGTGCAGACCTACAACCAGCTGTTCGAGGAAAACCCCATCAACGCCAGCGGCGTGGACGCC
AAGGCCATCCTGTCTGCCAGACTGAGCAAGAGCAGACGGCTGGAAAATCTGATCGCCCAGCTGCCCGGCG
AGAAGAAGAATGGCCTGTTCGGAAACCTGATTGCCCTGAGCCTGGGCCTGACCCCCAACTTCAAGAGCAA
CTTCGACCTGGCCGAGGATGCCAAACTGCAGCTGAGCAAGGACACCTACGACGACGACCTGGACAACCTG
CTGGCCCAGATCGGCGACCAGTACGCCGACCTGTTTCTGGCCGCCAAGAACCTGTCCGACGCCATCCTGC
TGAGCGACATCCTGAGAGTGAACACCGAGATCACCAAGGCCCCCCTGAGCGCCTCTATGATCAAGAGATA
CGACGAGCACCACCAGGACCTGACCCTGCTGAAAGCTCTCGTGCGGCAGCAGCTGCCTGAGAAGTACAAA
GAGATTTTCTTCGACCAGAGCAAGAACGGCTACGCCGGCTACATTGACGGCGGAGCCAGCCAGGAAGAGT
TCTACAAGTTCATCAAGCCCATCCTGGAAAAGATGGACGGCACCGAGGAACTGCTCGTGAAGCTGAACAG
AGAGGACCTGCTGCGGAAGCAGCGGACCTTCGACAACGGCAGCATCCCCCACCAGATCCACCTGGGAGAG
CTGCACGCCATTCTGCGGCGGCAGGAAGATTTTTACCCATTCCTGAAGGACAACCGGGAAAAGATCGAGA
AGATCCTGACCTTCCGCATCCCCTACTACGTGGGCCCTCTGGCCAGGGGAAACAGCAGATTCGCCTGGAT
GACCAGAAAGAGCGAGGAAACCATCACCCCCTGGAACTTCGAGGAAGTGGTGGACAAGGGCGCTTCCGCC
CAGAGCTTCATCGAGCGGATGACCAACTTCGATAAGAACCTGCCCAACGAGAAGGTGCTGCCCAAGCACA
GCCTGCTGTACGAGTACTTCACCGTGTATAACGAGCTGACCAAAGTGAAATACGTGACCGAGGGAATGAG
AAAGCCCGCCTTCCTGAGCGGCGAGCAGAAAAAGGCCATCGTGGACCTGCTGTTCAAGACCAACCGGAAA
GTGACCGTGAAGCAGCTGAAAGAGGACTACTTCAAGAAAATCGAGTGCTTCGACTCCGTGGAAATCTCCG
GCGTGGAAGATCGGTTCAACGCCTCCCTGGGCACATACCACGATCTGCTGAAAATTATCAAGGACAAGGA
CTTCCTGGACAATGAGGAAAACGAGGACATTCTGGAAGATATCGTGCTGACCCTGACACTGTTTGAGGAC
AGAGAGATGATCGAGGAACGGCTGAAAACCTATGCCCACCTGTTCGACGACAAAGTGATGAAGCAGCTGA
AGCGGCGGAGATACACCGGCTGGGGCAGGCTGAGCCGGAAGCTGATCAACGGCATCCGGGACAAGCAGTC
CGGCAAGACAATCCTGGATTTCCTGAAGTCCGACGGCTTCGCCAACAGAAACTTCATGCAGCTGATCCAC
GACGACAGCCTGACCTTTAAAGAGGACATCCAGAAAGCCCAGGTGTCCGGCCAGGGCGATAGCCTGCACG
AGCACATTGCCAATCTGGCCGGCAGCCCCGCCATTAAGAAGGGCATCCTGCAGACAGTGAAGGTGGTGGA
CGAGCTCGTGAAAGTGATGGGCCGGCACAAGCCCGAGAACATCGTGATCGAAATGGCCAGAGAGAACCAG
ACCACCCAGAAGGGACAGAAGAACAGCCGCGAGAGAATGAAGCGGATCGAAGAGGGCATCAAAGAGCTGG
GCAGCCAGATCCTGAAAGAACACCCCGTGGAAAACACCCAGCTGCAGAACGAGAAGCTGTACCTGTACTA
CCTGCAGAATGGGCGGGATATGTACGTGGACCAGGAACTGGACATCAACCGGCTGTCCGACTACGATGTG
GACCATATCGTGCCTCAGAGCTTTCTGAAGGACGACTCCATCGACAACAAGGTGCTGACCAGAAGCGACA
AGAACCGGGGCAAGAGCGACAACGTGCCCTCCGAAGAGGTCGTGAAGAAGATGAAGAACTACTGGCGGCA
GCTGCTGAACGCCAAGCTGATTACCCAGAGAAAGTTCGACAATCTGACCAAGGCCGAGAGAGGCGGCCTG
AGCGAACTGGATAAGGCCGGCTTCATCAAGAGACAGCTGGTGGAAACCCGGCAGATCACAAAGCACGTGG
CACAGATCCTGGACTCCCGGATGAACACTAAGTACGACGAGAATGACAAGCTGATCCGGGAAGTGAAAGT
GATCACCCTGAAGTCCAAGCTGGTGTCCGATTTCCGGAAGGATTTCCAGTTTTACAAAGTGCGCGAGATC
AACAACTACCACCACGCCCACGACGCCTACCTGAACGCCGTCGTGGGAACCGCCCTGATCAAAAAGTACC
CTAAGCTGGAAAGCGAGTTCGTGTACGGCGACTACAAGGTGTACGACGTGCGGAAGATGATCGCCAAGAG
CGAGCAGGAAATCGGCAAGGCTACCGCCAAGTACTTCTTCTACAGCAACATCATGAACTTTTTCAAGACC
GAGATTACCCTGGCCAACGGCGAGATCCGGAAGCGGCCTCTGATCGAGACAAACGGCGAAACCGGGGAGA
TCGTGTGGGATAAGGGCCGGGATTTTGCCACCGTGCGGAAAGTGCTGAGCATGCCCCAAGTGAATATCGT
GAAAAAGACCGAGGTGCAGACAGGCGGCTTCAGCAAAGAGTCTATCAGGCCCAAGAGGAACAGCGATAAG
CTGATCGCCAGAAAGAAGGACTGGGACCCTAAGAAGTACGGCGGCTTCGTCAGCCCCACCGTGGCCTATT
CTGTGCTGGTGGTGGCCAAAGTGGAAAAGGGCAAGTCCAAGAAACTGAAGAGTGTGAAAGAGCTGCTGGG
GATCACCATCATGGAAAGAAGCAGCTTCGAGAAGAATCCCATCGACTTTCTGGAAGCCAAGGGCTACAAA
GAAGTGAAAAAGGACCTGATCATCAAGCTGCCTAAGTACTCCCTGTTCGAGCTGGAAAACGGCCGGAAGA
GAATGCTGGCCTCTGCCAGATTCCTGCAGAAGGGAAACGAACTGGCCCTGCCCTCCAAATATGTGAACTT
CCTGTACCTGGCCAGCCACTATGAGAAGCTGAAGGGCTCCCCCGAGGATAATGAGCAGAAACAGCTGTTT
GTGGAACAGCACAAGCACTACCTGGACGAGATCATCGAGCAGATCAGCGAGTTCTCCAAGAGAGTGATCC
TGGCCGACGCTAATCTGGACAAAGTGCTGTCCGCCTACAACAAGCACCGGGATAAGCCCATCAGAGAGCA
GGCCGAGAATATCATCCACCTGTTTACCCTGACCAATCTGGGAGCCCCTAGGGCCTTCAAGTACTTTGAC
ACCACCATCGACCGGAAGGTGTACAGGAGCACCAAAGAGGTGCTGGACGCCACCCTGATCCACCAGAGCA
TCACCGGCCTGTACGAGACACGGATCGACCTGTCTCAGCTGGGAGGTGACTCTGGCGGCTCAAAAAGAAC
CGCCGACGGCAGCGAATTCGAGCCCAAGAAGAAGAGGAAAGTCTAACCGGTCATCATCACCATCACCATT
GAGTTTAAACCCGCTGATCAGCCTCGACTGTGCCTTCTAGTTGCCAGCCATCTGTTGTTTGCCCCTCCCC
CGTGCCTTCCTTGACCCTGGAAGGTGCCACTCCCACTGTCCTTTCCTAATAAAATGAGGAAATTGCATCG
CATTGTCTGAGTAGGTGTCATTCTATTCTGGGGGGTGGGGTGGGGCAGGACAGCAAGGGGGAGGATTGGG
AAGACAATAGCAGGCATGCTGGGGATGCGGTGGGCTCTATGGCTTCTGAGGCGGAAAGAACCAGCTGGGG
CTCGATACCGTCGACCTCTAGCTAGAGCTTGGCGTAATCATGGTCATAGCTGTTTCCTGTGTGAAATTGT
TATCCGCTCACAATTCCACACAACATACGAGCCGGAAGCATAAAGTGTAAAGCCTAGGGTGCCTAATGAG
TGAGCTAACTCACATTAATTGCGTTGCGCTCACTGCCCGCTTTCCAGTCGGGAAACCTGTCGTGCCAGCT
GCATTAATGAATCGGCCAACGCGCGGGGAGAGGCGGTTTGCGTATTGGGCGCTCTTCCGCTTCCTCGCTC
ACTGACTCGCTGCGCTCGGTCGTTCGGCTGCGGCGAGCGGTATCAGCTCACTCAAAGGCGGTAATACGGT
TATCCACAGAATCAGGGGATAACGCAGGAAAGAACATGTGAGCAAAAGGCCAGCAAAAGGCCAGGAACCG
TAAAAAGGCCGCGTTGCTGGCGTTTTTCCATAGGCTCCGCCCCCCTGACGAGCATCACAAAAATCGACGC
TCAAGTCAGAGGTGGCGAAACCCGACAGGACTATAAAGATACCAGGCGTTTCCCCCTGGAAGCTCCCTCG
TGCGCTCTCCTGTTCCGACCCTGCCGCTTACCGGATACCTGTCCGCCTTTCTCCCTTCGGGAAGCGTGGC
GCTTTCTCATAGCTCACGCTGTAGGTATCTCAGTTCGGTGTAGGTCGTTCGCTCCAAGCTGGGCTGTGTG
CACGAACCCCCCGTTCAGCCCGACCGCTGCGCCTTATCCGGTAACTATCGTCTTGAGTCCAACCCGGTAA
GACACGACTTATCGCCACTGGCAGCAGCCACTGGTAACAGGATTAGCAGAGCGAGGTATGTAGGCGGTGC
TACAGAGTTCTTGAAGTGGTGGCCTAACTACGGCTACACTAGAAGAACAGTATTTGGTATCTGCGCTCTG
CTGAAGCCAGTTACCTTCGGAAAAAGAGTTGGTAGCTCTTGATCCGGCAAACAAACCACCGCTGGTAGCG
GTGGTTTTTTTGTTTGCAAGCAGCAGATTACGCGCAGAAAAAAAGGATCTCAAGAAGATCCTTTGATCTT
TTCTACGGGGTCTGACACTCAGTGGAACGAAAACTCACGTTAAGGGATTTTGGTCATGAGATTATCAAAA
AGGATCTTCACCTAGATCCTTTTAAATTAAAAATGAAGTTTTAAATCAATCTAAAGTATATATGAGTAAA
CTTGGTCTGACAGTTACCAATGCTTAATCAGTGAGGCACCTATCTCAGCGATCTGTCTATTTCGTTCATC
CATAGTTGCCTGACTCCCCGTCGTGTAGATAACTACGATACGGGAGGGCTTACCATCTGGCCCCAGTGCT
GCAATGATACCGCGAGACCCACGCTCACCGGCTCCAGATTTATCAGCAATAAACCAGCCAGCCGGAAGGG
CCGAGCGCAGAAGTGGTCCTGCAACTTTATCCGCCTCCATCCAGTCTATTAATTGTTGCCGGGAAGCTAG
AGTAAGTAGTTCGCCAGTTAATAGTTTGCGCAACGTTGTTGCCATTGCTACAGGCATCGTGGTGTCACGC
TCGTCGTTTGGTATGGCTTCATTCAGCTCCGGTTCCCAACGATCAAGGCGAGTTACATGATCCCCCATGT
TGTGCAAAAAAGCGGTTAGCTCCTTCGGTCCTCCGATCGTTGTCAGAAGTAAGTTGGCCGCAGTGTTATC
ACTCATGGTTATGGCAGCACTGCATAATTCTCTTACTGTCATGCCATCCGTAAGATGCTTTTCTGTGACT
GGTGAGTACTCAACCAAGTCATTCTGAGAATAGTGTATGCGGCGACCGAGTTGCTCTTGCCCGGCGTCAA
TACGGGATAATACCGCGCCACATAGCAGAACTTTAAAAGTGCTCATCATTGGAAAACGTTCTTCGGGGCG
AAAACTCTCAAGGATCTTACCGCTGTTGAGATCCAGTTCGATGTAACCCACTCGTGCACCCAACTGATCT
TCAGCATCTTTTACTTTCACCAGCGTTTCTGGGTGAGCAAAAACAGGAAGGCAAAATGCCGCAAAAAAGG
GAATAAGGGCGACACGGAAATGTTGAATACTCATACTCTTCCTTTTTCAATATTATTGAAGCATTTATCA
GGGTTATTGTCTCATGAGCGGATACATATTTGAATGTATTTAGAAAAATAAACAAATAGGGGTTCCGCGC
ACATTTCCCCGAAAAGTGCCACCTGACGTCGACGGATCGGGAGATCGATCTCCCGATCCCCTAGGGTCGA
CTCTCAGTACAATCTGCTCTGATGCCGCATAGTTAAGCCAGTATCTGCTCCCTGCTTGTGTGTTGGAGGT
CGCTGAGTAGTGCGCGAGCAAAATTTAAGCTACAACAAGGCAAGGCTTGACCGACAATTGCATGAAGAAT
CTGCTTAGGGTTAGGCGTTTTGCGCTGCTTCGCGATGTACGGGCCAGATATACGCGTTGACATTGATTAT
TGACTAGTTATTAATAGTAATCAATTACGGGGTCATTAGTTCATAGCCCATATATGGAGTTCCGCGTTAC
ATAACTTACGGTAAATGGCCCGCCTGGCTGACCGCCCAACGACCCCCGCCCATTGACGTCAATAATGACG
TATGTTCCCATAGTAACGCCAATAGGGACTTTCCATTGACGTCAATGGGTGGAGTATTTACGGTAAACTG
CCCACTTGGCAGTACATCAAGTGTATC
Features (pLannotate 1.2.2; 17 found; start..end, strand, type, name):
    132..335     +  promoter       CMV promoter: human cytomegalovirus (CMV) immediate early promoter
    377..395     +  promoter       T7 promoter: promoter for bacteriophage T7 RNA polymerase
    466..957     +  CDS            tadA: TADA_ECOLI - Also known as yfhC. Experimental evidence at protein level: Swiss-Prot protein existence level 1. Catalyzes the deamination of adenosine to inosine at the wobble position 34 of tRNA(Arg2). Essential for cell viability. From Escherichia coli (strain K12).
   1060..2661    +  CDS            dCas9(N): N-terminal portion of catalytically inactive Streptococcus pyogenes dCas9 carrying the D10A mutation (Zetsche et al., 2015)
   2662..5156    +  CDS            Cas9(C) (fragment): C-terminal portion of Streptococcus pyogenes Cas9 (Zetsche et al., 2015)
   5278..5502    +  polyA_signal   bGH poly(A) signal: bovine growth hormone polyadenylation signal
   5506..5527    +  promoter       SV40 promoter (fragment): SV40 enhancer and early promoter
   5532..5548    +  misc_feature   MCS (fragment): pBluescript multiple cloning site
   5597..5613    -  protein_bind   lac operator: The lac repressor binds to the lac operator to inhibit transcription in E. coli. This inhibition can be relieved by adding lactose or isopropyl-β-D-thiogalactopyranoside (IPTG). lac repressor encoded by lacI
   5621..5651    -  promoter       lac promoter: promoter for the E. coli lac operon
   5666..5687    -  protein_bind   CAP binding site: CAP binding activates transcription in the presence of cAMP. E. coli catabolite activator protein
   5700..5792    -  CDS            lacI (fragment): lac repressor; lacI; The lac repressor binds to the lac operator to inhibit transcription in E. coli. This inhibition can be relieved by adding lactose or isopropyl-β-D-thiogalactopyranoside (IPTG).
   5975..6563    -  rep_origin     ori: high-copy-number ColE1/pMB1/pBR322/pUC origin of replication
   6734..7594    -  CDS            AmpR: β-lactamase; bla; confers resistance to ampicillin, carbenicillin, and related antibiotics
   7595..7699    -  promoter       AmpR promoter: bla
   7770..7814    -  misc_feature   bom (fragment): basis of mobility region from pBR322
   7969..131     +  enhancer       CMV enhancer (across the origin): human cytomegalovirus immediate early enhancer
