[The description below was written by a language model from this plasmid's Addgene catalogue record and pLannotate feature annotations shown in this document.]
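Description:
NG-ABE-NW is a mammalian expression plasmid on a pCMV backbone that encodes an adenine base editor engineered for a narrowed editing window and for recognition of NG PAMs. It is propagated in E. coli as a high-copy plasmid through a ColE1/pUC-type origin and selected with ampicillin via the β-lactamase gene and its native promoter. The remaining bacterial annotations (lac promoter and operator, CAP site, and fragments of lacI, a pBluescript MCS, an SV40 promoter and the pBR322 bom region) are backbone remnants with no evident role in the payload.

The synthetic insert, assembled by Gibson cloning, is a single fusion protein driven by the CMV enhancer and immediate early promoter and terminated by the bovine growth hormone polyadenylation signal. A T7 promoter lies just upstream of the coding region and could in principle support in vitro transcription. The N-terminal part is a TadA8e deoxyadenosine deaminase domain, annotated by homology to E. coli tadA, carrying N108Q, M151C and Q154Y. According to the stated purpose, this variant restricts the editing window, and the associated publication title points to reduced bystander editing. It is joined through a linker to a Streptococcus pyogenes Cas9 nickase with D10A. The automated annotation labels the Cas9 portion as two "dCas9(N)" and "Cas9(C)" segments, but these are contiguous, and the record describes a nickase rather than a dead Cas9. The additional Cas9 substitutions (L1111R, D1135V, G1218R, E1219F, A1322R, R1335V, T1337R) relax PAM specificity to NG.

No guide RNA cassette or mammalian selection marker is annotated, so a guide RNA would have to be supplied separately. Nuclear localization signals are not listed in the record. The plasmid is suited to A•T-to-G•C editing in mammalian cells where precise targeting of a single adenine is needed.
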