Addgene plasmid #240622: NG-ABE-NW
Purpose: Adenine base editor with narrowed editing window, recognizing NG PAM
Depositing lab: Tingting Jiang. Publication: A streamlined base editor engineering strategy to reduce bystander editing. Valdez I, O'Connor I, Patel D, Gierer K, Harrington J, Ellis E, Caponetti SA, Sebra RP, Valley HC, Coote K, Mense M, Marro SG, Jiang T. Nat Commun. 2025 Aug 30;16(1):8115. doi: 10.1038/s41467-025-63609-6. PubMed 40885742.
Backbone
  Vector backbone: pCMV
  Vector type: Mammalian Expression, CRISPR
Growth in bacteria
  Bacterial resistance: Ampicillin, 100 μg/mL
  Growth temperature: 37°C
  Growth strain: DH5alpha
  Copy number: High Copy
Gene/Insert
  Gene/Insert name: TadA8e(N108Q, M151C, Q154Y)-linker-nCas9 (D10A, L1111R, D1135V, G1218R, E1219F, A1322R, R1335V, T1337R)
  Species: Synthetic
  Mutation: TadA8e(N108Q, M151C, Q154Y), Cas9 (D10A, L1111R, D1135V, G1218R, E1219F, A1322R, R1335V, T1337R)
  Cloning method: Gibson Cloning
Terms and licenses: Academic/Nonprofit Terms; Industry Terms: Not Available to Industry
How to cite: NG-ABE-NW was a gift from Tingting Jiang (Addgene plasmid # 240622 ; http://n2t.net/addgene:240622 ; RRID:Addgene_240622)
